>Addgene plasmid #217118 | pCMV-HOBO | addgene full sequence | sequence record 442978 | Addgene NGS Result
GACATTGATTATTGACTAGTTATTAATAGTAATCAATTACGGGGTCATTAGTTCATAGCCCATATATGGA
GTTCCGCGTTACATAACTTACGGTAAATGGCCCGCCTGGCTGACCGCCCAACGACCCCCGCCCATTGACG
TCAATAATGACGTATGTTCCCATAGTAACGCCAATAGGGACTTTCCATTGACGTCAATGGGTGGAGTATT
TACGGTAAACTGCCCACTTGGCAGTACATCAAGTGTATCATATGCCAAGTACGCCCCCTATTGACGTCAA
TGACGGTAAATGGCCCGCCTGGCATTATGCCCAGTACATGACCTTATGGGACTTTCCTACTTGGCAGTAC
ATCTACGTATTAGTCATCGCTATTACCATGGTGATGCGGTTTTGGCAGTACATCAATGGGCGTGGATAGC
GGTTTGACTCACGGGGATTTCCAAGTCTCCACCCCATTGACGTCAATGGGAGTTTGTTTTGGCACCAAAA
TCAACGGGACTTTCCAAAATGTCGTAACAACTCCGCCCCATTGACGCAAATGGGCGGTAGGCGTGTACGG
TGGGAGGTCTATATAAGCAGAGCTCTCTGGCTAACTAGAGAACCCACTGCTTACTGGCTTATCGAAATTA
ATACGACTCACTATAGGGAGACCCAAGCTTGGTACCGAGCTCGGATCCACTAGTAACGGCCGCCAGTGTG
CTGGAATTCGCCGCCACCATGGCGCCGTACATTATGATCGTGGAATTTCTGTGCCTGTGGAGCTCAGTTA
GCGCAGTTAACTGCCCTTTCTTTGTGTTCTACGACGCCATTACCAGCCTGCTGGGCTTTAGCATTATCTG
GAAGCCGAAGGAAAAGGTGACCATTATGGCGGAAGCCGCCGACTTTGTGAAAAACAAGATCAACAACGGC
ACCTATAGCGTGGCGAACAAACATAAAGGCAAGAGCGTGATTTGGAGCATTCTGTGCGACATCCTGAAGG
AAGACGAAACCGTGTTAGATGGCTGGCTGTTTTGTCGCCAGTGCCAGAAAGTGCTGAAATTCCTGCATAA
AAACACCAGCAACCTGAGCCGCCATAAATGCTGCCTGACCTTACGTCGCCCGACCGAGTTAAAAATCGTG
AGCGAGAACGATAAAAAAGTGGCGATTGAGAAGTGCACCCAGTGGGTGGTGCAAGATTGCCGTCCTTTTA
GCGCAGTTACCGGCGCAGGCTTTAAGAACCTGGTGAAGTTCTTTCTGCAGATCGGCGCCATTTATGGCGA
GCAGGTGGATGTGGATGATCTGCTGCCGGATCCTACTACCTTAAGCCGCAAAGCGAAAAGCGACGCGGAA
GAAAAGCGCAGCCTGATTAGCAGCGAAATTAAGAAGGCCGTGGATTCAGGTCGTGCGAGCGCAACCGTTG
ATATGTGGACCGATCAGTATGTGCAGCGCAACTTTCTGGGCATTACCTTCCATTACGAGAAAGAGTTCAA
GCTGTGCGATATGATCCTGGGCCTGAAGAGCATGAACTTTCAGAAAAGCACCGCCGAAAACATTCTGATG
AAGATTAAGGGCCTGTTCAGCGAGTTTAACGTGGAAAACATCGACAACGTGAAATTTGTGACCGATCGCG
GCGCCAACATCAAAAAAGCGCTGGAAGGCAACACTCGCCTGAATTGCAGCAGCCATCTGCTGAGCAACGT
GCTGGAAAAGAGCTTCAACGAAGCGAACGAACTGAAGAAAATCGTGAAGAGCTGCAAAAAGATCGTGAAG
TACTGCAAGAAAAGCAACCTGCAGCATACCCTGGAAACCACCCTGAAAAGCGCATGCCCTACCCGTTGGA
ACAGCAACTACAAAATGATGAAGAGCATCCTGGATAACTGGCGCAGCGTGGATAAAATTCTGGGCGAAGC
CGATATTCATGTGGACTTCAACAAAAGCAGCCTGAAAGTGGTGGTGGATATCCTGGGCGATTTCGAACGC
ATCTTTAAGAAACTGCAGACCAGCAGCAGCCCGAGCATTTGTTTCGTGCTGCCGAGCATCAGCAAGATCC
TGGAACTGTGCGAGCCGAACATTCTGGATTTAAGCGCGGCGGCATTATTAAAAGAGCGCATCCTGGAAAA
CATTCGCAAGATTTGGATGGCGAACCTGAGCATTTGGCATAAAGCGGCGTTTTTCCTGTATCCTCCGGCG
GCACACTTACAGGAGGAAGATATTCTGGAGATCAAGGTGTTTTGCATCAGCCAGATTCAGGTGCCGATTA
GCTATACCCTGAGCCTGGAAAGCACCGAAACCCCTCGTACTCCGGAAACCCCTGAAACCCCTGAAACCCC
GGAAACCCCTGAAACTCCGGAAACGCCTGAAACTCCTGAAACCCCTGAAACCCCGGAAAGCCTGGAAAGC
CCTAACCTGTTTCCGAAAAAGAACAAGACCATCAGCAGCGAAAACGAGTTCTTCTTTCCGAAGCCGGTGA
CCGAAAGCAACAGCAACTTTAACGAGAGCCCTCTGGATGAAATTGAGCGCTACATTCGCCAGCGCGTGCC
TTTAAGCCAGAACTTTGAAGTGATCGAGTGGTGGAAAAACAACGCGAACCTGTATCCTCAGCTGAGCAAG
CTGGCGCTGAAACTGTTAAGCATTCCGGCGAGCAGCGCCGAACTGAAAGAATGCTTCCCGTGATGAGCGG
CCGCTCGAGCATGCATCTAGAGGGCCCTATTCTATAGTGTCACCTAAATGCTAGAGCTCGCTGATCAGCC
TCGACTGTGCCTTCTAGTTGCCAGCCATCTGTTGTTTGCCCCTCCCCCGTGCCTTCCTTGACCCTGGAAG
GTGCCACTCCCACTGTCCTTTCCTAATAAAATGAGGAAATTGCATCGCATTGTCTGAGTAGGTGTCATTC
TATTCTGGGGGGTGGGGTGGGGCAGGACAGCAAGGGGGAGGATTGGGAAGACAATAGCAGGCATGCTGGG
GATGCGGTGGGCTCTATGGCTTCTGAGGCGGAAAGAACCAGCTGGGGCTCTAGGGGGTATCCCC
[124 nt withheld, positions 3005-3128]
C
[91 nt withheld, positions 3130-3220]
A
[49 nt withheld, positions 3222-3270]
CCTTTGACGTTGGAGTCCACGTTCTTT
[37 nt withheld, positions 3298-3334]
ACCCTATCTCGGTCTATTCTTTTGATTTATAAGGGATTTTGCCGATTTCGGCCTATTGGTTAAAAAATGA
GCTGATTTAACAAAAATTTAACGCGAATTAATTCTGTGGAATGTGTGTCAGTTAGGGTGTGGAAAGTCCC
CAGGCTCCCCAGCAGGCAGAAGTATGCAAAGCATGCATCTCAATTAGTCAGCAACCAGGTGTGGAAAGTC
CCCAGGCTCCCCAGCAGGCAGAAGTATGCAAAGCATGCATCTCAATTAGTCAGCAACCATAGTCCCGCCC
CTAACTCCGCCCATCCCGCCCCTAACTCCGCCCAGTTCCGCCCATTCTCCGCCCCATGGCTGACTAATTT
TTTTTATTTATGCAGAGGCCGAGGCCGCCTCTGCCTCTGAGCTATTCCAGAAGTAGTGAGGAGGCTTTTT
TGGAGGCCTAGGCTTTTGCAAAAAGCTCCCCGAAATGACCGACCAAGCGACGCCCAACCTGCCATCACGA
GATTTCGATTCCACCGCCGCCTTCTATGAAAGGTTGGGCTTCGGAATCGTTTTCCGGGACGCCGGCTGGA
TGATCCTCCAGCGCGGGGATCTCATGCTGGAGTTCTTCGCCCACCCCAACTTGTTTATTGCAGCTTATAA
TGGTTACAAATAAAGCAATAGCATCACAAATTTCACAAATAAAGCATTTTTTTCACTGCATTCTAGTTGT
GGTTTGTCCAAACTCATCAATGTATCTTATCATGTCTGTATACCGTCGACCTCTAGCTAGAGCTTGGCGT
AATCATGGTCATAGCTGTTTCCTGTGTGAAATTGTTATCCGCTCACAATTCCACACAACATACGAGCCGG
AAGCATAAAGTGTAAAGCCTGGGGTGCCTAATGAGTGAGCTAACTCACATTAATTGCGTTGCGCTCACTG
CCCGCTTTCCAGTCGGGAAACCTGTCGTGCCAGCTGCATTAATGAATCGGCCAACGCGCGGGGAGAGGCG
GTTTGCGTATTGGGCGCTCTTCCGCTTCCTCGCTCACTGACTCGCTGCGCTCGGTCGTTCGGCTGCGGCG
AGCGGTATCAGCTCACTCAAAGGCGGTAATACGGTTATCCACAGAATCAGGGGATAACGCAGGAAAGAAC
ATGTGAGCAAAAGGCCAGCAAAAGGCCAGGAACCGTAAAAAGGCCGCGTTGCTGGCGTTTTTCCATAGGC
TCCGCCCCCCTGACGAGCATCACAAAAATCGACGCTCAAGTCAGAGGTGGCGAAACCCGACAGGACTATA
AAGATACCAGGCGTTTCCCCCTGGAAGCTCCCTCGTGCGCTCTCCTGTTCCGACCCTGCCGCTTACCGGA
TACCTGTCCGCCTTTCTCCCTTCGGGAAGCGTGGCGCTTTCTCATAGCTCACGCTGTAGGTATCTCAGTT
CGGTGTAGGTCGTTCGCTCCAAGCTGGGCTGTGTGCACGAACCCCCCGTTCAGCCCGACCGCTGCGCCTT
ATCCGGTAACTATCGTCTTGAGTCCAACCCGGTAAGACACGACTTATCGCCACTGGCAGCAGCCACTGGT
AACAGGATTAGCAGAGCGAGGTATGTAGGCGGTGCTACAGAGTTCTTGAAGTGGTGGCCTAACTACGGCT
ACACTAGAAGAACAGTATTTGGTATCTGCGCTCTGCTGAAGCCAGTTACCTTCGGAAAAAGAGTTGGTAG
CTCTTGATCCGGCAAACAAACCACCGCTGGTAGCGGTGGTTTTTTTGTTTGCAAGCAGCAGATTACGCGC
AGAAAAAAAGGATCTCAAGAAGATCCTTTGATCTTTTCTACGGGGTCTGACGCTCAGTGGAACGAAAACT
CACGTTAAGGGATTTTGGTCATGAGATTATCAAAAAGGATCTTCACCTAGATCCTTTTAAATTAAAAATG
AAGTTTTAAATCAATCTAAAGTATATATGAGTAAACTTGGTCTGACAGTTACCAATGCTTAATCAGTGAG
GCACCTATCTCAGCGATCTGTCTATTTCGTTCATCCATAGTTGCCTGACTCCCCGTCGTGTAGATAACTA
CGATACGGGAGGGCTTACCATCTGGCCCCAGTGCTGCAATGATACCGCGAGACCCACGCTCACCGGCTCC
AGATTTATCAGCAATAAACCAGCCAGCCGGAAGGGCCGAGCGCAGAAGTGGTCCTGCAACTTTATCCGCC
TCCATCCAGTCTATTAATTGTTGCCGGGAAGCTAGAGTAAGTAGTTCGCCAGTTAATAGTTTGCGCAACG
TTGTTGCCATTGCTACAGGCATCGTGGTGTCACGCTCGTCGTTTGGTATGGCTTCATTCAGCTCCGGTTC
CCAACGATCAAGGCGAGTTACATGATCCCCCATGTTGTGCAAAAAAGCGGTTAGCTCCTTCGGTCCTCCG
ATCGTTGTCAGAAGTAAGTTGGCCGCAGTGTTATCACTCATGGTTATGGCAGCACTGCATAATTCTCTTA
CTGTCATGCCATCCGTAAGATGCTTTTCTGTGACTGGTGAGTACTCAACCAAGTCATTCTGAGAATAGTG
TATGCGGCGACCGAGTTGCTCTTGCCCGGCGTCAATACGGGATAATACCGCGCCACATAGCAGAACTTTA
AAAGTGCTCATCATTGGAAAACGTTCTTCGGGGCGAAAACTCTCAAGGATCTTACCGCTGTTGAGATCCA
GTTCGATGTAACCCACTCGTGCACCCAACTGATCTTCAGCATCTTTTACTTTCACCAGCGTTTCTGGGTG
AGCAAAAACAGGAAGGCAAAATGCCGCAAAAAAGGGAATAAGGGCGACACGGAAATGTTGAATACTCATA
CTCTTCCTTTTTCAATATTATTGAAGCATTTATCAGGGTTATTGTCTCATGAGCGGATACATATTTGAAT
GTATTTAGAAAAATAAACAAATAGGGGTTCCGCGCACATTTCCCCGAAAAGTGCCACCTGACGTCGACGG
ATCGGGAGATCTCCCGATCCCCTATGGTGCACTCTCAGTACAATCTGCTCTGATGCCGCATAGTTAAGCC
AGTATCTGCTCCCTGCTTGTGTGTTGGAGGTCGCTGAGTAGTGCGCGAGCAAAATTTAAGCTACAACAAG
GCAAGGCTTGACCGACAATTGCATGAAGAATCTGCTTAGGGTTAGGCGTTTTGCGCTGCTTCGCGATGTA
CGGGCCAGATATACGCGTT
Features (pLannotate 1.2.2; 20 found; start..end, strand, type, name):
      1..380     +  enhancer       CMV enhancer: human cytomegalovirus immediate early enhancer
    381..584     +  promoter       CMV promoter: human cytomegalovirus (CMV) immediate early promoter
    580..613     +  LTR            5' LTR (truncated) (fragment): truncated 5' long terminal repeat (LTR) from HIV-1
    629..647     +  promoter       T7 promoter: promoter for bacteriophage T7 RNA polymerase
    719..2650    +  CDS            T: HOBOT_DROME - Protein predicted: Swiss-Prot protein existence level 4. Essential for hobo transposase activity. From Drosophila melanogaster (Fruit fly).
   2691..2709    -  promoter       SP6 promoter: promoter for bacteriophage SP6 RNA polymerase
   2735..2959    +  polyA_signal   bGH poly(A) signal: bovine growth hormone polyadenylation signal
   2963..2984    +  promoter       SV40 promoter (fragment): SV40 enhancer and early promoter
   3005..3433    +  rep_origin     f1 ori (sequence partly withheld): f1 bacteriophage origin of replication; arrow indicates direction of (+) strand synthesis
   3447..3776    +  promoter       SV40 promoter: SV40 enhancer and early promoter
   3789..3947    +  CDS            ble (fragment): BLE_KLEPN - Experimental evidence at protein level: Swiss-Prot protein existence level 1. Binding protein with a strong affinity to the bleomycin family of antibiotics. Binds to CL990; an antimitotic-antibiotic compound. From Klebsiella pneumoniae.
   3942..4063    +  polyA_signal   SV40 poly(A) signal: SV40 polyadenylation signal
   4136..4152    -  protein_bind   lac operator: The lac repressor binds to the lac operator to inhibit transcription in E. coli. This inhibition can be relieved by adding lactose or isopropyl-β-D-thiogalactopyranoside (IPTG). lac repressor encoded by lacI
   4160..4190    -  promoter       lac promoter: promoter for the E. coli lac operon
   4205..4226    -  protein_bind   CAP binding site: CAP binding activates transcription in the presence of cAMP. E. coli catabolite activator protein
   4239..4331    -  CDS            lacI (fragment): lac repressor; lacI; The lac repressor binds to the lac operator to inhibit transcription in E. coli. This inhibition can be relieved by adding lactose or isopropyl-β-D-thiogalactopyranoside (IPTG).
   4514..5102    -  rep_origin     ori: high-copy-number ColE1/pMB1/pBR322/pUC origin of replication
   5273..6133    -  CDS            AmpR: β-lactamase; bla; confers resistance to ampicillin, carbenicillin, and related antibiotics
   6134..6238    -  promoter       AmpR promoter: bla
   6297..6349    -  misc_feature   bom (fragment): basis of mobility region from pBR322
