[The description below was written by a language model from this plasmid's Addgene catalogue record and pLannotate feature annotations shown in this document.]
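Description:
pCMV-HOBO is a 6.5 kb mammalian expression plasmid built on a pCMV backbone to produce the hobo transposase in cultured mammalian cells. It is propagated in E. coli as a high-copy plasmid through a ColE1/pUC-type origin and is selected with ampicillin via the β-lactamase gene and its native promoter. An f1 phage origin is also present, along with small remnants of a lac promoter/operator region, a lacI fragment and a pBR322 bom fragment that are carried over from the parental vector.

The payload is a single open reading frame of about 1.9 kb that the annotation matches to the Drosophila melanogaster hobo element transposase. The catalogue lists the insert as synthetic. Transcription is driven by the human cytomegalovirus immediate-early enhancer and promoter and is terminated by the bovine growth hormone polyadenylation signal. T7 and SP6 phage promoters flank the insert, which is typical of this vector family and allows in vitro transcription or sequencing from either side. No epitope tag or reporter is annotated on the coding sequence. Downstream, an SV40 early promoter and SV40 poly(A) signal bracket only a short fragment of a bleomycin-resistance (ble) gene, so the plasmid does not appear to carry an intact mammalian selection marker. A very short annotated HIV-1 LTR fragment just after the CMV promoter is likely an incidental sequence match.

The plasmid serves as the transposase "helper" component of a hobo DNA transposon system. It was deposited as part of a survey testing many DNA transposons for activity in human cells as genome engineering tools. It would normally be co-delivered with a separate donor carrying cargo flanked by hobo terminal repeats, which this construct does not contain.
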