Addgene plasmid #217118: pCMV-HOBO
Purpose: Mammalian expression vector for expression of HOBO transposase (CMV promoter)
Depositing lab: Haoyi Wang. Depositing organization: Institute of Zoology, Chinese Academy of Sciences. Publication: Heterologous survey of 130 DNA transposons in human cells highlights their functional divergence and expands the genome engineering toolbox. Zhang T, Tan S, Tang N, Li Y, Zhang C, Sun J, Guo Y, Gao H, Cai Y, Sun W, Wang C, Fu L, Ma H, Wu Y, Hu X, Zhang X, Gee P, Yan W, Zhao Y, Chen Q, Guo B, Wang H, Zhang YE. Cell. 2024 Jul 11;187(14):3741-3760.e30. doi: 10.1016/j.cell.2024.05.007. Epub 2024 Jun 5. PubMed 38843831.
Backbone
  Vector backbone: pCMV
  Vector type: Mammalian Expression
Growth in bacteria
  Bacterial resistance: Ampicillin, 100 μg/mL
  Growth temperature: 37°C
  Growth strain: DH5alpha
  Copy number: High Copy
Gene/Insert
  Gene/Insert name: HOBO transposase
  Species: Synthetic
  Cloning method: Restriction Enzyme; 5′ cloning site Unknown (unknown if destroyed); 3′ cloning site Unknown (unknown if destroyed)
Terms and licenses: Academic/Nonprofit Terms; Industry Terms: Not Available to Industry
How to cite: pCMV-HOBO was a gift from Haoyi Wang (Addgene plasmid # 217118 ; http://n2t.net/addgene:217118 ; RRID:Addgene_217118)
